Addgene plasmid #70127: pENV8(WT)-GFPuv
Purpose: Cobalamin riboswitch reporter vector for use in E. coli
Depositing lab: Robert Batey. Depositing organization: University of Colorado, Boulder. Publication: B12 cofactors directly stabilize an mRNA regulatory switch. Johnson JE Jr, Reyes FE, Polaski JT, Batey RT. Nature. 2012 Dec 6;492(7427):133-7. doi: 10.1038/nature11607. Epub 2012 Oct 14. PubMed 23064232.
Backbone
  Vector backbone: pBR327
  Backbone size w/o insert (bp): 3273
  Total vector size (bp): 4597
  Modifications to backbone: insertion of riboswitch/GFP reporter in place of the tetracycline resistance gene
  Vector type: Bacterial Expression, Synthetic Biology
Growth in bacteria
  Bacterial resistance: Ampicillin, 100 μg/mL
  Growth temperature: 37°C
  Growth strain: DH5alpha
  Copy number: Low Copy
Gene/Insert
  Gene/Insert name: wild type environmental cobalamin riboswitch sequence (env8)
  Species: metagenome
  Insert size (bp): 250
  Promoter: tac
  Tag / fusion protein: None
  Cloning method: Restriction Enzyme; 5′ cloning site NsiI (not destroyed); 3′ cloning site HindIII (not destroyed)
  Sequencing primers: 5′ GTCGTCCCTATCTGCTGCCCTAGG
Resource information
  A portion of this plasmid was derived from a plasmid made by: The GFPuv reporter came from pGFPUV from Clonetech.
Terms and licenses: Academic/Nonprofit Terms; Industry Terms: Not Available to Industry
How to cite: pENV8(WT)-GFPuv was a gift from Robert Batey (Addgene plasmid # 70127 ; http://n2t.net/addgene:70127 ; RRID:Addgene_70127)
