[The description below was written by a language model from this plasmid's Addgene catalogue record and pLannotate feature annotations shown in this document.]
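Description:
pENV8(WT)-GFPuv is a bacterial reporter plasmid for measuring cobalamin riboswitch activity in E. coli. It is built on the pBR327 backbone, with the riboswitch/GFP reporter cassette inserted in place of the tetracycline resistance gene, giving a total size of about 4.6 kb. The plasmid replicates from a ColE1/pMB1-type origin. An intact rop gene is annotated alongside it, which fits the catalogue's low-copy designation, and a bom (basis of mobility) region is also present. Selection is by ampicillin through the bla (β-lactamase) gene and its native promoter. The feature table additionally picks up short duplicated rop and bom fragments and a predicted E. coli open reading frame, which appear to be backbone remnants rather than functional payload.

The payload is a roughly 250 bp wild-type cobalamin riboswitch, env8, recovered from an environmental metagenome and cloned between NsiI and HindIII sites. It is annotated as an AdoCbl-variant class RNA. It sits just upstream of the GFPuv coding sequence, a GFP variant optimized for UV excitation that was taken from a commercial pGFPuv vector, with a fragment of a pUC-type multiple cloning site between them. The catalogue lists a tac promoter as the driver of transcription, although this promoter was not annotated in the feature table. An rrnB segment comprising 5S rRNA sequence and the T1 and T2 terminators lies upstream of the cassette, where it presumably insulates the cassette from read-through transcription. Because the riboswitch forms the leader of the GFPuv mRNA, cobalamin binding to this RNA element alters reporter expression. Cellular fluorescence therefore serves as a readout of ligand-dependent regulation. As the wild-type construct, it serves as the natural reference for comparing riboswitch variants in synthetic biology or RNA regulation studies.
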