Features (pLannotate 1.2.2; 14 found; start..end, strand, type, name):
      9..124     +  ncRNA          5S rRNA: Accession: RF00001 - 5S ribosomal RNA
    128..214     +  terminator     rrnB T1 terminator: Escherichia coli rrnB; transcription terminator T1 from the E. coli rrnB gene
    306..333     +  terminator     rrnB T2 terminator: transcription terminator T2 from the E. coli rrnB gene
    449..567     +  ncRNA          AdoCbl-variant (fragment): Accession: RF01689 - AdoCbl variant RNA
    572..617     -  misc_feature   MCS (fragment): pUC18/19 multiple cloning site
    627..1343    +  CDS            GFPuv: GFP variant optimized for excitation by UV light
   1436..1471    +  CDS            rop (fragment): Rop protein, which maintains plasmids at low copy number; rop
   1573..1672    +  misc_feature   bom (fragment): basis of mobility region from pBR322
   1770..1874    +  promoter       AmpR promoter: bla
   1875..2735    +  CDS            AmpR: β-lactamase; bla; confers resistance to ampicillin, carbenicillin, and related antibiotics
   2906..3494    +  rep_origin     ori: high-copy-number ColE1/pMB1/pBR322/pUC origin of replication
   3680..3820    -  misc_feature   bom: basis of mobility region from pBR322
   3922..4113    -  CDS            rop: Rop protein, which maintains plasmids at low copy number; rop
   4130..4510    +  CDS            YPB1_ECOLX: Protein predicted: Swiss-Prot protein existence level 4. From Escherichia coli.
>Addgene plasmid #70127 | pENV8(WT)-GFPuv | depositor full sequence | sequence record 130023 | pENV8(WT)-GFPuv sequence 4597 bps
CTCGGGTTGCCTGGCGGCAGTAGCGCGGTGGTCCCACCTGACCCCATGCCGAACTCAGAAGTGAAACGCC
GTAGCGCCGATGGTAGTGTGGGGTCTCCCCATGCGAGAGTAGGGAACTGCCAGGCATCAAATAAAACGAA
AGGCTCAGTCGAAAGACTGGGCCTTTCGTTTTATCTGTTGTTTGTCGGTGAACGCTCTCCTGAGTAGGAC
AAATCCGCCGGGAGCGGATTTGAACGTTGCGAAGCAACGGCCCGGAGGGTGGCGGGCAGGACGCCCGCCA
TAAACTGCCAGGCATCAAATTAAGCAGAAGGCCATCCTGACGGATGGCCTTTTTGCGCTAGCCACAGCTA
ACACCACGTCGTCCCTATCTGCTGCCCTAGGTCTATGAGTGGTTGCTGGATAACTTTACGGGCATGCATA
AGGCTCGTATAATATATTCATATAATAATGGCCTAAAAGCGTAGTGGGAAAGTGACGTGAAATTCGTCCA
GATTACTTGATACGGTTATACTCCGAATGCCACCTAGGCCATACAACGAGCAAGGAGACTCAACATGCTG
ATGATTACGCCAAGCTTGCATGCCTGCAGGTCGACTCTAGAGGATCCCCGGGTACCGGTAGAAAAAATGA
GTAAAGGAGAAGAACTTTTCACTGGAGTTGTCCCAATTCTTGTTGAATTAGATGGTGATGTTAATGGGCA
CAAATTTTCTGTCAGTGGAGAGGGTGAAGGTGATGCAACATACGGAAAACTTACCCTTAAATTTATTTGC
ACTACTGGAAAACTACCTGTTCCATGGCCAACACTTGTCACTACTTTCTCTTATGGTGTTCAATGCTTTT
CCCGTTATCCGGATCATATGAAACGGCATGACTTTTTCAAGAGTGCCATGCCCGAAGGTTATGTACAGGA
ACGCACTATATCTTTCAAAGATGACGGGAACTACAAGACGCGTGCTGAAGTCAAGTTTGAAGGTGATACC
CTTGTTAATCGTATCGAGTTAAAAGGTATTGATTTTAAAGAAGATGGAAACATTCTCGGACACAAACTCG
AGTACAACTATAACTCACACAATGTATACATCACGGCAGACAAACAAAAGAATGGAATCAAAGCTAACTT
CAAAATTCGCCACAACATTGAAGATGGATCCGTTCAACTAGCAGACCATTATCAACAAAATACTCCAATT
GGCGATGGCCCTGTCCTTTTACCAGACAACCATTACCTGTCGACACAATCTGCCCTTTCGAAAGATCCCA
ACGAAAAGCGTGACCACATGGTCCTTCTTGAGTTTGTAACTGCTGCTGGGATTACACATGGCATGGATGA
GCTCTACAAATAATGAATTCCAACTGAGCGCCGGTCGCTACCATTACCAACTTGTCTGGTGTCAAAAATA
ATAGGCCTACTAGTCGGCCGTACGGGCCCTTTCGTCTCGCGCGTTTCGGTGATGACGGTGAAAACCTCTG
ACACATGCAGCTCCCGGAGACGGTCACAGCTTGTCTGTAAGCGGATGCCGGGAGCAGACAAGCCCGTCAG
GGCGCGTCAGCGGGTGTTGGCGGGTGTCGGGGCTGGCTTAACTATGCGGCATCAGAGCAGATTGTACTGA
GAGTGCACCATATGCGGTGTGAAATACCGCACAGATGCGTAAGGAGAAAATACCGCATCAGGCGGCCTTA
AGGGCCTCGTGATACGCCTATTTTTATAGGTTAATGTCATGATAATAATGGTTTCTTAGACGTCAGGTGG
CACTTTTCGGGGAAATGTGCGCGGAACCCCTATTTGTTTATTTTTCTAAATACATTCAAATATGTATCCG
CTCATGAGACAATAACCCTGATAAATGCTTCAATAATATTGAAAAAGGAAGAGTATGAGTATTCAACATT
TCCGTGTCGCCCTTATTCCCTTTTTTGCGGCATTTTGCCTTCCTGTTTTTGCTCACCCAGAAACGCTGGT
GAAAGTAAAAGATGCTGAAGATCAGTTGGGTGCACGAGTGGGTTACATCGAACTGGATCTCAACAGCGGT
AAGATCCTTGAGAGTTTTCGCCCCGAAGAACGTTTTCCAATGATGAGCACTTTTAAAGTTCTGCTATGTG
GCGCGGTATTATCCCGTGTTGACGCCGGGCAAGAGCAACTCGGTCGCCGCATACACTATTCTCAGAATGA
CTTGGTTGAGTACTCACCAGTCACAGAAAAGCATCTTACGGATGGCATGACAGTAAGAGAATTATGCAGT
GCTGCCATAACCATGAGTGATAACACTGCGGCCAACTTACTTCTGACAACGATCGGAGGACCGAAGGAGC
TAACCGCTTTTTTGCACAACATGGGGGATCATGTAACTCGCCTTGATCGTTGGGAACCGGAGCTGAATGA
AGCCATACCAAACGACGAGCGTGACACCACGATGCCTGCAGCAATGGCAACAACGTTGCGCAAACTATTA
ACTGGCGAACTACTTACTCTAGCTTCCCGGCAACAATTAATAGACTGGATGGAGGCGGATAAAGTTGCAG
GACCACTTCTGCGCTCGGCCCTTCCGGCTGGCTGGTTTATTGCTGATAAATCTGGAGCCGGTGAGCGTGG
GTCTCGCGGTATCATTGCAGCACTGGGGCCAGATGGTAAGCCCTCCCGTATCGTAGTTATCTACACGACG
GGGAGTCAGGCAACTATGGATGAACGAAATAGACAGATCGCTGAGATAGGTGCCTCACTGATTAAGCATT
GGTAACTGTCAGACCAAGTTTACTCATATATACTTTAGATTGATTTAAAACTTCATTTTTAATTTAAAAG
GATCTAGGTGAAGATCCTTTTTGATAATCTCATGACCAAAATCCCTTAACGTGAGTTTTCGTTCCACTGA
GCGTCAGACCCCGTAGAAAAGATCAAAGGATCTTCTTGAGATCCTTTTTTTCTGCGCGTAATCTGCTGCT
TGCAAACAAAAAAACCACCGCTACCAGCGGTGGTTTGTTTGCCGGATCAAGAGCTACCAACTCTTTTTCC
GAAGGTAACTGGCTTCAGCAGAGCGCAGATACCAAATACTGTCCTTCTAGTGTAGCCGTAGTTAGGCCAC
CACTTCAAGAACTCTGTAGCACCGCCTACATACCTCGCTCTGCTAATCCTGTTACCAGTGGCTGCTGCCA
GTGGCGATAAGTCGTGTCTTACCGGGTTGGACTCAAGACGATAGTTACCGGATAAGGCGCAGCGGTCGGG
CTGAACGGGGGGTTCGTGCACACAGCCCAGCTTGGAGCGAACGACCTACACCGAACTGAGATACCTACAG
CGTGAGCTATGAGAAAGCGCCACGCTTCCCGAAGGGAGAAAGGCGGACAGGTATCCGGTAAGCGGCAGGG
TCGGAACAGGAGAGCGCACGAGGGAGCTTCCAGGGGGAAACGCCTGGTATCTTTATAGTCCTGTCGGGTT
TCGCCACCTCTGACTTGAGCGTCGATTTTTGTGATGCTCGTCAGGGGGGCGGAGCCTATGGAAAAACGCC
AGCAACGCGGCCTTTTTACGGTTCCTGGCCTTTTGCTGGCCTTTTGCTCACATGTTCTTTCCTGCGTTAT
CCCCTGATTCTGTGGATAACCGTATTACCGCCTTTGAGTGAGCTGATACCGCTCGCCGCAGCCGAACGAC
CGAGCGCAGCGAGTCAGTGAGCGAGGAAGCGGAAGAGCGCCTGATGCGGTATTTTCTCCTTACGCATCTG
TGCGGTATTTCACACCGCATATGGTGCACTCTCAGTACAATCTGCTCTGATGCCGCATAGTTAAGCCAGT
ATACACTCCGCTATCGCTACGTGACTGGGTCATGGCTGCGCCCCGACACCCGCCAACACCCGCTGACGCG
CCCTGACGGGCTTGTCTGCTCCCGGCATCCGCTTACAGACAAGCTGTGACCGTCTCCGGGAGCTGCATGT
GTCAGAGGTTTTCACCGTCATCACCGAAACGCGCGAGGCAGCTGCGGTAAAGCTCATCAGCGTGGTCGTG
AAGCGATTCACAGATGTCTGCCTGTTCATCCGCGTCCAGCTCGTTGAGTTTCTCCAGAAGCGTTAATGTC
TGGCTTCTGATAAAGCGGGCCATGTTAAGGGCGGTTTTTTCCTGTTTGGTCACTGATGCCTCCGTGTAAG
GGGGATTTCTGTTCATGGGGGTAATGATACCGATGAAACGAGAGAGGATGCTCACGATACGGGTTACTGA
TGATGAACATGCCCGGTTACTGGAACGTTGTGAGGGTAAACAACTGGCGGTATGGATGCGGCGGGACCAG
AGAAAAATCACTCAGGGTCAATGCCAGCGCTTCGTTAATACAGATGTAGGTGTTCCACAGGGTAGCCAGC
AGCATCCTGCGATGCAGATCCGGAACATAATGGTGCAGGGCGCTGACTTCCGCGTTTCCAGACTTTACGA
AACACGGAAACCGAAGACCATTCATGTTGTTGCTCAGGTCGCAGACGTTTTGCAGCAGCAGTCGCTTCAC
GTTCGCTCGCGTATCGGTGATTCATTCTGCTAACCAGTAAGGCAACCCCGCCAGCCTAGCCGGGTCCTCA
ACGACAGGAGCACGATCATGCGCACCCGTGGCCAGGACCCAACGCTG
