>Addgene plasmid #70127 | pENV8(WT)-GFPuv | addgene partial sequence | sequence record 129605 | pAE03_1 5'-GTTACAAACTCAAGAAGGACC-3'
GTTGGGATCTTTCGAAAGGGCAGATTGTGTCGACAGGTAATGGTTGTCTGGTAAAAGGACAGGGCCATCG
CCAATTGGAGTATTTTGTTGATAATGGTCTGCTAGTTGAACGGATCCATCTTCAATGTTGTGGCGAATTT
TGAAGTTAGCTTTGATTCCATTCTTTTGTTTGTCTGCCGTGATGTATACATTGTGTGAGTTATAGTTGTA
CTCGAGTTTGTGTCCGAGAATGTTTCCATCTTCTTTAAAATCAATACCTTTTAACTCGATACGATTAACA
AGGGTATCACCTTCAAACTTGACTTCAGCACGCGTCTTGTAGTTCCCGTCATCTTTGAAAGATATAGTGC
GTTCCTGTACATAACCTTCGGGCATGGCACTCTTGAAAAAGTCATGCCGTTTCATATGATCCGGATAACG
GGAAAAGCATTGAACACCATAAGAGAAAGTAGTGACAAGTGTTGGCCATGGAACAGGTAGTTTTCCAGTA
GTGCAAATAAATTTAAGGGTAAGTTTTCCGTATGTTGCATCACCTTCACCCTCTCCACTGACAGAAAATT
TGTGCCCATTAACATCACCATCTAATTCAACAAGAATTGGGACAACTCCAGTGAAAAGTTCTTCTCCTTT
ACTCATTTTTTCTACCGGTACCCGGGGATCCTCTAGAGTCGACCTGCAGGCATGCAAGCTTGGCGTAATC
ATCAGCATGTTGAGTCTCCTTGCTCGTTGTATGGCCTAGGTGGCATTCGGAGTATAACCGTATCAAGTAA
TCTGGACGAATTTCACGTCACTTTCCCACTACGCTTTTAGGCCATTATTATATGAATATATTATACGAGC
CTTATGCATGCCCGTAAAGTTATCCAGCAACCACTCATAGACCTAGGGCAGCAGATAGGGACGACGTGGT
GTTAGCTGTGGCTAGCGCAAAAAGGCCATCCGTCAGGATGGCCTTCTGCTTAATTTGATGCCTGGCAGTT
TATGGCGGGCGTCCTGCCCGCCACCCTCCGGGCCGTTGCTTC
