>Addgene plasmid #70127 | pENV8(WT)-GFPuv | addgene partial sequence | sequence record 129606 | Amp-R 5'-ATAATACCGCGCCACATAGC-3'
GCTCATCATTGGAAAACGTTCTTCGGGGCGAAAACTCTCAAGGATCTTACCGCTGTTGAGATCCAGTTCG
ATGTAACCCACTCGTGCACCCAACTGATCTTCAGCATCTTTTACTTTCACCAGCGTTTCTGGGTGAGCAA
AAACAGGAAGGCAAAATGCCGCAAAAAAGGGAATAAGGGCGACACGGAAATGTTGAATACTCATACTCTT
CCTTTTTCAATATTATTGAAGCATTTATCAGGGTTATTGTCTCATGAGCGGATACATATTTGAATGTATT
TAGAAAAATAAACAAATAGGGGTTCCGCGCACATTTCCCCGAAAAGTGCCACCTGACGTCTAAGAAACCA
TTATTATCATGACATTAACCTATAAAAATAGGCGTATCACGAGGCCCTTAAGGCCGCCTGATGCGGTATT
TTCTCCTTACGCATCTGTGCGGTATTTCACACCGCATATGGTGCACTCTCAGTACAATCTGCTCTGATGC
CGCATAGTTAAGCCAGCCCCGACACCCGCCAACACCCGCTGACGCGCCCTGACGGGCTTGTCTGCTCCCG
GCATCCGCTTACAGACAAGCTGTGACCGTCTCCGGGAGCTGCATGTGTCAGAGGTTTTCACCGTCATCAC
CGAAACGCGCGAGACGAAAGGGCCCGTACGGCCGACTAGTAGGCCTATTATTTTTGACACCAGACAAGTT
GGTAATGGTAGCGACCGGCGCTCAGTTGGAATTCATTATTTGTAGAGCTCATCCATGCCATGTGTAATCC
CAGCAGCAGTTACAAACTCAAGAAGGACCATGTGGTCACGCTTTTCGTTGGGATCTTTCGAAAGGGCAGA
TTGTGTCGACAGGTAATGGTTGTCTGGTAAAAGGACAGGGCCATCGCCAATTGGAGTATTTTGTTGATAA
TGGTCTGCTAGTTGAACGGATCCATCTTCAATGTTGTGGCGAATTTTGAAGTTAGCTTTGATTCCATTCT
TTTGTTTGTCTGCCGTGATGTATACATTGTGTGAGTTATAGTTGTACTCGAGTTTGTGTCCGAGAATGTT
TCCATCTTCTTTAAAATCAATACCTTTTAACTCGATACGATTAACAAGGGTATCACCTTCAAACTTGACT
TCAGCACGCGTCTTG
